Addgene plasmid #108186: P16ΔS:GFP1–9
Purpose: Binary vectors used for the constitutive expression of tripartite split-sfGFP components (GFP1-9) in plants
Depositing lab: Tzu-Yin Liu. Depositing organization: National Tsing Hua University. Publication: Detection of membrane protein-protein interaction in planta based on dual intein-coupled tripartite split-GFP association. Liu TY, Chou WC, Chen WY, Chu CY, Dai CY, Wu PY. Plant J. 2018 Feb 16. doi: 10.1111/tpj.13874. PubMed 29451720.
Backbone
  Vector backbone: P16ΔS:GFPc:Kan
  Backbone manufacturer: Jörg Kudla
  Total vector size (bp): 12492
  Vector type: Plant Expression, Synthetic Biology
  Selectable markers: Kanamycin
Growth in bacteria
  Bacterial resistance: Kanamycin, 50 μg/mL
  Growth temperature: 37°C
  Growth strain: DH5alpha
  Copy number: Low Copy
Gene/Insert
  Gene/Insert name: GFP1-9
  Species: Synthetic
  Insert size (bp): 591
  Promoter: P16ΔS
  Cloning method: Restriction Enzyme; 5′ cloning site SpeI (unknown if destroyed); 3′ cloning site SacI (unknown if destroyed)
  Sequencing primers: 5′ Aagctttggaaccatcttttgggttcc; 3′ TCGCGTATTAAATGTATAATTGCGGGACTC
Terms and licenses: Academic/Nonprofit Terms; Industry Terms: Not Available to Industry
How to cite: P16ΔS:GFP1–9 was a gift from Tzu-Yin Liu (Addgene plasmid # 108186 ; http://n2t.net/addgene:108186 ; RRID:Addgene_108186)
