[The description below was written by a language model from this plasmid's Addgene catalogue record and pLannotate feature annotations shown in this document.]
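Description:
P16ΔS:GFP1–9 is a 12,492 bp binary vector for Agrobacterium-mediated plant transformation, built on the P16ΔS:GFPc:Kan backbone. It is used for constitutive expression in plants of the large GFP1-9 component of a tripartite split superfolder GFP system. The backbone outside the T-DNA carries broad-host-range incP replication functions: oriV with its activating protein trfA, plus oriT and traJ for conjugal transfer. This fits the recorded low copy number and allows maintenance in both E. coli and Agrobacterium. Bacterial selection is by kanamycin through an aphA-3 gene. The annotation also picks up backbone remnants that are not stated to be functional, including an IS1 element, tetR and a tetA fragment, a partial ColE1-type origin, and fragments of satA and klaC.

Between the nopaline-type left and right T-DNA borders lie two cassettes. Near the left border, a NOS promoter drives an nptII gene ended by the gene 7 terminator, giving kanamycin selection of transformed plant tissue. Toward the right border sits the 591 bp synthetic GFP1-9 insert, cloned between SpeI and SacI and annotated as a superfolder GFP fragment, followed by the NOS terminator. The catalogue names P16ΔS as its promoter, but the feature table does not annotate this element. It presumably occupies the unannotated stretch upstream of the coding sequence.

GFP1-9 is essentially non-fluorescent on its own. Fluorescence is reconstituted when the small GFP10 and GFP11 strands, fused to two candidate partner proteins, are brought together by their interaction and complement the GFP1-9 detector. The associated work applies this approach to detecting membrane protein–protein interactions in planta.
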