Features (pLannotate 1.2.2; 24 found; start..end, strand, type, name):
    345..494     +  CDS            satA (fragment): STA_BACSU - Also known as yyaR. Experimental evidence at protein level: Swiss-Prot protein existence level 1. Involved in resistance to streptothricin, a broad-spectrum antibiotic produced by streptomycetes. Detoxifies streptothricin via acetylation of the beta amino group of the first beta-lysyl moiety of streptothricin. From Bacillus subtilis (strain 168).
    503..1270    -  mobile_element IS1: prokaryotic transposable element IS1
   1462..2256    +  CDS            KanR: aminoglycoside phosphotransferase; aphA-3; confers resistance to kanamycin
   2555..3703    +  CDS            trfA: trans-acting replication protein that binds to and activates oriV
   3727..3790    +  CDS            TetR (fragment): tetracycline resistance regulatory protein; tetR
   5299..5323    +  misc_feature   LB T-DNA repeat: left border repeat from nopaline C58 T-DNA
   5377..5507    -  CDS            lacI (fragment): lac repressor; lacI; The lac repressor binds to the lac operator to inhibit transcription in E. coli. This inhibition can be relieved by adding lactose or isopropyl-β-D-thiogalactopyranoside (IPTG).
   5508..5808    -  rep_origin     M13 ori (fragment) (sequence partly withheld): M13 bacteriophage origin of replication; arrow indicates direction of (+) strand synthesis
   5806..5961    -  CDS            lacZα (fragment) (sequence partly withheld): LacZα fragment of β-galactosidase; lacZ fragment
   5970..6170    -  terminator     gene 7 terminator: transcription terminator for octopine-type Ti plasmid gene 7
   6217..7009    -  CDS            NeoR/KanR (fragment): aminoglycoside phosphotransferase from Tn5; aph(3')-II (or nptII); confers resistance to neomycin, kanamycin, and G418 (Geneticin®)
   7070..7249    -  promoter       NOS promoter: nopaline synthase promoter
   7329..7655    -  CDS            tnpA (fragment): TN5P_ECOLX - Also known as tnp. Experimental evidence at protein level: Swiss-Prot protein existence level 1. Mediates transposition of transposon Tn5 by a 'cut and paste' mechanism. First, the monomeric transposase binds the 19 bp inverted DNA repeats flanking the transposon. Then, dimerization of the DNA- bound transposase creates a synaptic DNA complex. After nicking of the first DNA strand, excision of the transposon proceeds through a series of intermediates. The transposase then mediates the insertion of the transposon at a new site by strand transfer. The activity of the wild- type tran
   8175..8762    +  CDS            Superfolder GFP (fragment): Superfolder GFP is a basic (constitutively fluorescent) green fluorescent protein published in 2005, derived from Aequorea victoria. It is reported to be a very rapidly-maturing weak dimer.
   8782..9034    +  terminator     NOS terminator: nopaline synthase terminator and poly(A) signal
   9047..9077    -  promoter       NOS promoter (fragment): nopaline synthase promoter
   9201..9225    +  misc_feature   RB T-DNA repeat: right border repeat from nopaline C58 T-DNA
   9335..9584    -  CDS            TcR (fragment): tetracycline efflux protein; tetA; confers resistance to tetracycline
   9690..10340   +  CDS            TetR: tetracycline resistance regulatory protein; tetR
  10699..10889   -  rep_origin     ori (fragment): high-copy-number ColE1/pMB1/pBR322/pUC origin of replication
  11021..11130   +  oriT           oriT: incP origin of transfer
  11163..11534   +  CDS            traJ: oriT-recognizing protein; traJ
  11671..12302   +  rep_origin     oriV: incP origin of replication
  12366..149     +  CDS            klaC (fragment) (across the origin): KLAC_ECOLX - Also known as telB. Protein predicted: Swiss-Prot protein existence level 4. Belongs to the kla operon, which is associated with cryptic tellurite resistance, and IncW plasmid fertility inhibition. From Escherichia coli.
>Addgene plasmid #108186 | P16ΔS:GFP1–9 | addgene full sequence | sequence record 209772 | Addgene NGS Result
TGCCGGGCAGTGAGGGCGGCGGCCTGGGTGGCGGCCTGCCCTTCACTTCGGCCGTCGGGGCATTCACGGA
CTTCATGGCGGGGCCGGCAATTTTTACCTTGGGCATTCTTGGCATAGTGGTCGCGGGTGCCGTGCTCGTG
TTCGGGGGTGCGATAAACCCAGCGAACCATTTGAGGTGATAGGTAAGATTATACCGAGGTATGAAAACGA
GAATTGGACCTTTACAGAATTACTCTATGAAGCGCCATATTTAAAAAGCTACCAAGACGAAGAGGATGAA
GAGGATGAGGAGGCAGATTGCCTTGAATATATTGACAATACTGATAAGATAATATATCTTTTATATAGAA
GATATCGCCGTATGTAAGGATTTCAGGGGGCAAGGCATAGGCAGCGCGCTTATCAATATATCTATAGAAT
GGGCAAAGCATAAAAACTTGCATGGACTAATGCTTGAAACCCAGGACAATAACCTTATAGCTTGTAAATT
CTATCATAATTGGGTAATGACTCCAACTTATTGATAGTGTTTTATGTTCAGATAATGCCCGATGACTTTG
TCATGCAGCTCCACCGATTTTGAGAACGACAGCGACTTCCGTCCCAGCCGTGCCAGGTGCTGCCTCAGAT
TCAGGTTATGCCGCTCAATTCGCTGCGTATATCGCTTGCTGATTACGTGCAGCTTTCCCTTCAGGCGGGA
TTCATACAGCGGCCAGCCATCCGTCATCCATATCACCACGTCAAAGGGTGACAGCAGGCTCATAAGACGC
CCCAGCGTCGCCATAGTGCGTTCACCGAATACGTGCGCAACAACCGTCTTCCGGAGACTGTCATACGCGT
AAAACAGCCAGCGCTGGCGCGATTTAGCCCCGACATAGCCCCACTGTTCGTCCATTTCCGCGCAGACGAT
GACGTCACTGCCCGGCTGTATGCGCGAGGTTACCGACTGCGGCCTGAGTTTTTTAAGTGACGTAAAATCG
TGTTGAGGCCAACGCCCATAATGCGGGCTGTTGCCCGGCATCCAACGCCATTCATGGCCATATCAATGAT
TTTCTGGTGCGTACCGGGTTGAGAAGCGGTGTAAGTGAACTGCAGTTGCCATGTTTTACGGCAGTGAGAG
CAGAGATAGCGCTGATGTCCGGCGGTGCTTTTGCCGTTACGCACCACCCCGTCAGTAGCTGAACAGGAGG
GACAGCTGATAGAAACAGAAGCCACTGGAGCACCTCAAAAACACCATCATACACTAAATCAGTAAGTTGG
CAGCATCACCCATAATTGTGGTTTCAAAATCGGCTCCGTCGATACTATGTTATACGCCAACTTTGAAAAC
AACTTTGAAAAAGCTGTTTTCTGGTATTTAAGGTTTTAGAATGCAAGGAACAGTGAATTGGAGTTCGTCT
TGTTATAATTAGCTTCTTGGGGTATCTTTAAATACTGTAGAAAAGAGGAAGGAAATAATAAATGGCTAAA
ATGAGAATATCACCGGAATTGAAAAAACTGATCGAAAAATACCGCTGCGTAAAAGATACGGAAGGAATGT
CTCCTGCTAAGGTATATAAGCTGGTGGGAGAAAATGAAAACCTATATTTAAAAATGACGGACAGCCGGTA
TAAAGGGACCACCTATGATGTGGAACGGGAAAAGGACATGATGCTATGGCTGGAAGGAAAGCTGCCTGTT
CCAAAGGTCCTGCACTTTGAACGGCATGATGGCTGGAGCAATCTGCTCATGAGTGAGGCCGATGGCGTCC
TTTGCTCGGAAGAGTATGAAGATGAACAAAGCCCTGAAAAGATTATCGAGCTGTATGCGGAGTGCATCAG
GCTCTTTCACTCCATCGACATATCGGATTGTCCCTATACGAATAGCTTAGACAGCCGCTTAGCCGAATTG
GATTACTTACTGAATAACGATCTGGCCGATGTGGATTGCGAAAACTGGGAAGAAGACACTCCATTTAAAG
ATCCGCGCGAGCTGTATGATTTTTTAAAGACGGAAAAGCCCGAAGAGGAACTTGTCTTTTCCCACGGCGA
CCTGGGAGACAGCAACATCTTTGTGAAAGATGGCAAAGTAAGTGGCTTTATTGATCTTGGGAGAAGCGGC
AGGGCGGACAAGTGGTATGACATTGCCTTCTGCGTCCGGTCGATCAGGGAGGATATCGGGGAAGAACAGT
ATGTCGAGCTATTTTTTGACTTACTGGGGATCAAGCCTGATTGGGAGAAAATAAAATATTATATTTTACT
GGATGAATTGTTTTAGTACCTAGATGTGGCGCAACGATGCCGGCGACAAGCAGGAGCGCACCGACTTCTT
CCGCATCAAGTGTTTTGGCTCTCAGGCCGAGGCCCACGGCAAGTATTTGGGCAAGGGGTCGCTGGTATTC
GTGCAGGGCAAGATTCGGAATACCAAGTACGAGAAGGACGGCCAGACGGTCTACGGGACCGACTTCATTG
CCGATAAGGTGGATTATCTGGACACCAAGGCACCAGGCGGGTCAAATCAGGAATAAGGGCACATTGCCCC
GGCGTGAGTCGGGGCAATCCCGCAAGGAGGGTGAATGAATCGGACGTTTGACCGGAAGGCATACAGGCAA
GAACTGATCGACGCGGGGTTTTCCGCCGAGGATGCCGAAACCATCGCAAGCCGCACCGTCATGCGTGCGC
CCCGCGAAACCTTCCAGTCCGTCGGCTCGATGGTCCAGCAAGCTACGGCCAAGATCGAGCGCGACAGCGT
GCAACTGGCTCCCCCTGCCCTGCCCGCGCCATCGGCCGCCGTGGAGCGTTCGCGTCGTCTCGAACAGGAG
GCGGCAGGTTTGGCGAAGTCGATGACCATCGACACGCGAGGAACTATGACGACCAAGAAGCGAAAAACCG
CCGGCGAGGACCTGGCAAAACAGGTCAGCGAGGCCAAGCAGGCCGCGTTGCTGAAACACACGAAGCAGCA
GATCAAGGAAATGCAGCTTTCCTTGTTCGATATTGCGCCGTGGCCGGACACGATGCGAGCGATGCCAAAC
GACACGGCCCGCTCTGCCCTGTTCACCACGCGCAACAAGAAAATCCCGCGCGAGGCGCTGCAAAACAAGG
TCATTTTCCACGTCAACAAGGACGTGAAGATCACCTACACCGGCGTCGAGCTGCGGGCCGACGATGACGA
ACTGGTGTGGCAGCAGGTGTTGGAGTACGCGAAGCGCACCCCTATCGGCGAGCCGATCACCTTCACGTTC
TACGAGCTTTGCCAGGACCTGGGCTGGTCGATCAATGGCCGGTATTACACGAAGGCCGAGGAATGCCTGT
CGCGCCTACAGGCGACGGCGATGGGCTTCACGTCCGACCGCGTTGGGCACCTGGAATCGGTGTCGCTGCT
GCACCGCTTCCGCGTCCTGGACCGTGGCAAGAAAACGTCCCGTTGCCAGGTCCTGATCGACGAGGAAATC
GTCGTGCTGTTTGCTGGCGACCACTACACGAAATTCATATGGGAGAAGTACCGCAAGCTGTCGCCGACGG
CCCGACGGATGTTCGACTATTTCAGCTCGCACCGGGAGCCGTACCCGCTCAAGCTGGAAACCTTCCGCCT
CATGTGCGGATCGGATTCCACCCGCGTGAAGAAGTGGCGCGAGCAGGTCGGCGAAGCCTGCGAAGAGTTG
CGAGGCAGCGGCCTGGTGGAACACGCCTGGGTCAATGATGACCTGGTGCATTGCAAACGCTAGGGCCTTG
TGGGGTCAGTTCCGGCTGGGGGTTCAGCAGCCAGCGCTTTACTGGCATTTCAGGAACAAGCGGGCACTGC
TCGACGCACTTGCTTCGCTCAGTATCGCTCGGGACGCACGGCGCGCTCTACGAACTGCCGATAAACAGAG
GATTAAAATTGACAATTGTGATTAAGGCTCAGATTCGACGGCTTGGAGCGGCCGACGTGCAGGATTTCCG
CGAGATCCGATTGTCGGCCCTGAAGAAAGCTCCAGAGATGTTCGGGTCCGTTTACGAGCACGAGGAGAAA
AAGCCCATGGAGGCGTTCGCTGAACGGTTGCGAGATGCCGTGGCATTCGGCGCCTACATCGACGGCGAGA
TCATTGGGCTGTCGGTCTTCAAACAGGAGGACGGCCCCAAGGACGCTCACAAGGCGCATCTGTCCGGCGT
TTTCGTGGAGCCCGAACAGCGAGGCCGAGGGGTCGCCGGTATGCTGCTGCGGGCGTTGCCGGCGGGTTTA
TTGCTCGTGATGATCGTCCGACAGATTCCAACGGGAATCTGGTGGATGCGCATCTTCATCCTCGGCGCAC
TTAATATTTCGCTATTCTGGAGCTTGTTGTTTATTTCGGTCTACCGCCTGCCGGGCGGGGTCGCGGCGAC
GGTAGGCGCTGTGCAGCCGCTGATGGTCGTGTTCATCTCTGCCGCTCTGCTAGGTAGCCCGATACGATTG
ATGGCGGTCCTGGGGGCTATTTGCGGAACTGCGGGCGTGGCGCTGTTGGTGTTGACACCAAACGCAGCGC
TAGATCCTGTCGGCGTCGCAGCGGGCCTGGCGGGGGCGGTTTCCATGGCGTTCGGAACCGTGCTGACCCG
CAAGTGGCAACCTCCCGTGCCTCTGCTCACCTTTACCGCCTGGCAACTGGCGGCCGGAGGACTTCTGCTC
GTTCCAGTAGCTTTAGTGTTTGATCCGCCAATCCCGATGCCTACAGGAACCAATGTTCTCGGCCTGGCGT
GGCTCGGCCTGATCGGAGCGGGTTTAACCTACTTCCTTTGGTTCCGGGGGATCTCGCGACTCGAACCTAC
AGTTGTTTCCTTACTGGGCTTTCTCAGCCCCAGATCTGGGGTCGATCAGCCGGGGATGCATCAGGCCGAC
AGTCGGAACTTCGGGTCCCCGACCTGTACCATTCGGTGAGCAATGGATAGGGGAGTTGATATCGTCAACG
TTCACTTCTAAAGAAATAGCGCCACTCAGCTTCCTCAGCGGCTTTATCCAGCGATTTCCTATTATGTCGG
CATAGTTCTCAAGATCGACAGCCTGTCACGGTTAAGCGAGAAATGAATAAGAAGGCTGATAATTCGGATC
TCTGCGAGGGAGATGATATTTGATCACAGGCAGCAACGCTCTGTCATCGTTACAATCAACATGCTACCCT
CCGCGAGATCATCCGTGTTTCAAACCCGGCAGCTTAGTTGCCGTTCTTCCGAATAGCATCGGTAACATGA
GCAAAGTCTGCCGCCTTACAACGGCTCTCCCGCTGACGCCGTCCCGGACTGATGGGCTGCCTGTATCGAG
TGGTGATTTTGTGCCGAGCTGCCGGTCGGGGAGCTGTTGGCTGGCTGGTGGCAGGATATATTGTGGTGTA
AACAAATTGACGCTTAGACAACTTAATAACACATTGCGGACGTTTTTAATGTACTGGGGTGGTTTTTCTT
TTCACCAGTGAGACGGGCAACAGCTGATTGCCCTTCACCGCCTGGCCCTGAGAGAGTTGCAGCAAGCGGT
CCACGCTGGTTTGCCCCAGCAGGCGAAAATCCTGTTTGATGGTGGTTCCGAAATCGGCAAAATCCCTTAT
AAATCAAAAGAATAGCCCGAGATAGGGT
[37 nt withheld, positions 5559-5595]
AAAGAACGTGGACTCCAACGTCAAAGG
[141 nt withheld, positions 5623-5763]
G
[44 nt withheld, positions 5765-5808]
CATTCAGGCTGCGCAACTGTTGGGAAGGGCGATCGGTGCGGGCCTCTTCGCTATTACGCCAGCTGGCGAA
AGGGGGATGTGCTGCAAGGCGATTAAGTTGGGTAACGCCAGGGTTTTCCCAGTCACGACGTTGTAAAACG
ACGGCCAGTGAATTAATTCCCATCTTGAAAGAAATATAGTTTAAATATTTATTGATAAAATAACAAGTCA
GGTATTATAGTCCAAGCAAAAACATAAATTTATTGATGCAAGTTTAAATTCAGAAATATTTCAATAACTG
ATTATATCAGCTGGTACATTGCCGTAGATGAAAGACTGAGTGCGATATTATGTGTAATACATAAATTGAT
GATATAGCTAGCTTAGCTCATCGGGGGATCGATCCGTCGAAGCTAGCTTGGGTCCCGCTCAGAAGAACTC
GTCAAGAAGGCGATAGAAGGCGATGCGCTGCGAATCGGGAGCGGCGATACCGTAAAGCACGAGGAAGCGG
TCAGCCCATTCGCCGCCAAGCTCTTCAGCAATATCACGGGTAGCCAACGCTATGTCCTGATAGCGGTCCG
CCACACCCAGCCGGCCACAGTCGATGAATCCAGAAAAGCGGCCATTTTCCACCATGATATTCGGCAAGCA
GGCATCGCCATGGGTCACGACGAGATCCTCGCCGTCGGGCATGCGCGCCTTGAGCCTGGCGAACAGTTCG
GCTGGCGCGAGCCCCTGATGCTCTTCGTCCAGATCATCCTGATCGACAAGACCGGCTTCCATCCGAGTAC
GTGCTCGCTCGATGCGATGTTTCGCTTGGTGGTCGAATGGGCAGGTAGCCGGATCAAGCGTATGCAGCCG
CCGCATTGCATCAGCCATGATGGATACTTTCTCGGCAGGAGCAAGGTGAGATGACAGGAGATCCTGCCCC
GGCACTTCGCCCAATAGCAGCCAGTCCCTTCCCGCTTCAGTGACAACGTCGAGCACAGCTGCGCAAGGAA
CGCCCGTCGTGGCCAGCCACGATAGCCGCGCTGCCTCGTCCTGCAGTTCATTCAGGGCACCGGACAGGTC
GGTCTTGACAAAAAGAACCGGGCGCCCCTGCGCTGACAGCCGGAACACGGCGGCATCAGAGCAGCCGATT
GTCTGTTGTGCCCAGTCATAGCCGAATAGCCTCTCCACCCAAGCGGCCGGAGAACCTGCGTGCAATCCAT
CTTGTTCAATCCAAGCTCCCATGGGCCCTCGACTAGAGTCGAGATCTGGATTGAGAGTGAATATGAGACT
CTAATTGGATACCGAGGGGAATTTATGGAACGTCAGTGGAGCATTTTTGACAAGAAATATTTGCTAGCTG
ATAGTGACCTTAGGCGACTTTTGAACGCGCAATAATGGTTTCTGACGTATGTGCTTAGCTCATTAAACTC
CAGAAACCCGCGGCTGAGTGGCTCCTTCAACGTTGCGGTTCTGTCAGTTCCAAACGTAAAACGGCTTGTC
CCGCGTCATCGGCGGGGGTCATAACGTGACTCCCTTAATTCTCCGCTCATGATCTTGATCCCCTGCGCCA
TCAGATCCTTGGCGGCAAGAAAGCCATCCAGTTTACTTTGCAGGGCTTCCCAACCTTACCAGAGGGCGCC
CCAGCTGGCAATTCCGGTTCGCTTGCTGTCCATAAAACCGCCCAGTCTAGCTATCGCCATGTAAGCCCAC
TGCAAGCTACCTGCTTTCTCTTTGCGCTTGCGTTTTCCCTTGTCCAGATAGCCCAGTAGCTGACATTCAT
CCGGGGTCAGCACCGTTTCTGCGGACTGGCTTTCTACGTGTTCCGCTTCCTTTAGCAGCCCTTGCGCCCT
GAGTGCTTGCGGCAGCGTGAAGCTTTGGAACCATCTTTTGGGTTCCTTTCTTCTTCTCTTTTTTTGTTTC
TCTCTTAAAAGTCTTTTCTCTTTTCAAGTGCTTCAAACAAAACTAATTTGTTATAAAGGGAGTTTCTCTA
TTTTATTATATAGCAAAAAACTTCCAAAATTTCTCATTTCTGTGTTTAACCTTTTCGTACATCAGTTTTA
AAGCACAGAGTGCTCAATGTTCTTCCAATATCGTTATTAATAAATTTTGATTAAATTCAATCAAATCGGA
GTTATATTACCACATGAGGTTAAAGGGCCATATTAAAAAGTCTGCACTTCATATGAGCAACAAGGCTTTT
ATGTCTTTATGGTTGATTTGATGGCCCATATATGATAGTTCAAAGGCCCATATTAAAAAATGCCCTAACA
TGATTCGATTCGTATATAAAGACGCTTAATGTGACAAGCGAACTTGCTCATTAGGGTTTCTCATCTACGA
CGGCGTGGGCTAGAGGATCCGGCGCGCCCGGGCTCAGGCCTATTAATTAAACTAGTATGAGAAAAGGAGA
AGAACTTTTCACTGGAGTTGTCCCAATTCTTATTGAATTAGATGGTGATGTTAATGGGCACAAATTTTTT
GTCCGTGGAGAGGGTGAAGGTGATGCAACAATCGGAAAACTTAGCCTTAAATTTATTTGCACTACTGGAA
AACTACCTGTTCCATGGCCAACACTTGTCACTACCCTTACCTATGGTGTTCAATGCTTTTCAAGATACCC
AGATCATATGAAGCGGCACGACTTCTTCAAGAGCGCCATGCCTGAGGGATACGTGCAGGAGAGGACCATC
TATTTCAAGGACGACGGGACTTACAAGACACGTGCTGAAGTCAAGTTTGAGGGAGACACCCTCGTCAACA
GGATCGAGCTTAAGGGAATTGATTTCAAGGAGGACGGAAACATCCTCGGCCACAAGTTGGAATACAACTT
TAACTCCCACAAAGTATACATCACGGCCGACAAGCAAAATAACGGCATCAAAGCCAACTTCACAATTCGC
CACAACGTTGAAGACGGCTCTGTGCAACTCGCTGATCATTATCAACAAAATACTCCAATTGGCGATGGCC
CTGTCCTTTTACCATAAGAGCTCGAATTTCCCCGATCGTTCAAACATTTGGCAATAAAGTTTCTTAAGAT
TGAATCCTGTTGCCGGTCTTGCGATGATTATCATATAATTTCTGTTGAATTACGTTAAGCATGTAATAAT
TAACATGTAATGCATGACGTTATTTATGAGATGGGTTTTTATGATTAGAGTCCCGCAATTATACATTTAA
TACGCGATAGAAAACAAAATATAGCGCGCAAACTAGGATAAATTATCGCGCGCGGTGTCATCTATGTTAC
TAGATCGGGAATTCAGATCGGCTGAGTGGCTCCTTCAACGTTGCGGTTCTGTCAGTTCCAAACGTAAAAC
GGCTTGTCCCGCGTCATCGGCGGGGGTCATAACGTGACTCCCTTAATTCTCCGCTCATGATCAGATTGTC
GTTTCCCGCCTTCAGTTTAAACTATCAGTGTTTGACAGGATATATTGGCGGGTAAACCTAAGAGAAAAGA
GCGTTTATTAGAATAATCGGATATTTAAAAGGGCGTGAAAAGGTTTATCCGTTCGTCCATTTGTATGTGC
ATGCCAACCACAGGGTTCCCCAGATCTGGCGCCGGCCAGCGAGACGAGCAAGATTGGCCGCCGCCCGAAA
CGATCCGACAGCGCGCCCAGCACAGGTGCGCAGGCAAATTGCACCAACGCATACAGCGCCAGCAGAATGC
CATAGTGGGCGGTGACGTCGTTCGAGTGAACCAGATCGCGCAGGAGGCCCGGCAGCACCGGCATAATCAG
GCCGATGCCGACAGCGTCGAGCGCGACAGTGCTCAGAATTACGATCAGGGGTATGTTGGGTTTCACGTCT
GGCCTCCGGACCAGCCTCCGCTGGTCCGATTGAACGCGCGGATTCTTTATCACTGATAAGTTGGTGGACA
TATTATGTTTATCAGTGATAAAGTGTCAAGCATGACAAAGTTGCAGCCGAATACAGTGATCCGTGCCGCC
CTGGACCTGTTGAACGAGGTCGGCGTAGACGGTCTGACGACACGCAAACTGGCGGAACGGTTGGGGGTTC
AGCAGCCGGCGCTTTACTGGCACTTCAGGAACAAGCGGGCGCTGCTCGACGCACTGGCCGAAGCCATGCT
GGCGGAGAATCATACGCATTCGGTGCCGAGAGCCGACGACGACTGGCGCTCATTTCTGATCGGGAATGCC
CGCAGCTTCAGGCAGGCGCTGCTCGCCTACCGCGATGGCGCGCGCATCCATGCCGGCACGCGACCGGGCG
CACCGCAGATGGAAACGGCCGACGCGCAGCTTCGCTTCCTCTGCGAGGCGGGTTTTTCGGCCGGGGACGC
CGTCAATGCGCTGATGACAATCAGCTACTTCACTGTTGGGGCCGTGCTTGAGGAGCAGGCCGGCGACAGC
GATGCCGGCGAGCGCGGCGGCACCGTTGAACAGGCTCCGCTCTCGCCGCTGTTGCGGGCCGCGATAGACG
CCTTCGACGAAGCCGGTCCGGACGCAGCGTTCGAGCAGGGACTCGCGGTGATTGTCGATGGATTGGCGAA
AAGGAGGCTCGTTGTCAGGAACGTTGAAGGACCGAGAAAGGGTGACGATTGATCAGGACCGCTGCCGGAG
CGCAACCCACTCACTACAGCAGAGCCATGTAGACAACATCCCCTCCCCCTTTCCACCGCGTCAGACGCCC
GTAGCAGCCCGCTACGGGCTTTTTCATGCCCTGCCCTAGCGTCCAAGCCTCACGGCCGCGCTCGGCCTCT
CTGGCGGCCTTCTGGCGCTCTTCCGCTTCCTCGCTCACTGACTCGCTGCGCTCGGTCGTTCGGCTGCGGC
GAGCGGTATCAGCTCACTCAAAGGCGGTAATACGGTTATCCACAGAATCAGGGGATAACGCAGGAAAGAA
CATGTGAGCAAAAGGCCAGCAAAAGGCCAGGAACCGTAAAAAGGCCGCGTTGCTGGCGTTTTTCCATAGG
CTCCGCCCCCCTGACGAGCATCACAAAAATCGACGCTCAAGTCAGAGGTGGCGAAACCCGACAGGACTAT
AAAGATACCAGGCGTTTCCCCCTGGAAGCTCCCTCGTGCGCTCTCCTGTTCCGACCCTGCCGCTTACCGG
ATACCTGTCCGCCTTTCTCCCTTCGGGAAGCGTGGCGCTTTTCCGCTGCATAACCCTGCTTCGGGGTCAT
TATAGCGATTTTTTCGGTATATCCATCCTTTTTCGCACGATATACAGGATTTTGCCAAAGGGTTCGTGTA
GACTTTCCTTGGTGTATCCAACGGCGTCAGCCGGGCAGGATAGGTGAAGTAGGCCCACCCGCGAGCGGGT
GTTCCTTCTTCACTGTCCCTTATTCGCACCTGGCGGTGCTCAACGGGAATCCTGCTCTGCGAGGCTGGCC
GGCTACCGCCGGCGTAACAGATGAGGGCAAGCGGATGGCTGATGAAACCAAGCCAACCAGGAAGGGCAGC
CCACCTATCAAGGTGTACTGCCTTCCAGACGAACGAAGAGCGATTGAGGAAAAGGCGGCGGCGGCCGGCA
TGAGCCTGTCGGCCTACCTGCTGGCCGTCGGCCAGGGCTACAAAATCACGGGCGTCGTGGACTATGAGCA
CGTCCGCGAGCTGGCCCGCATCAATGGCGACCTGGGCCGCCTGGGCGGCCTGCTGAAACTCTGGCTCACC
GACGACCCGCGCACGGCGCGGTTCGGTGATGCCACGATCCTCGCCCTGCTGGCGAAGATCGAAGAGAAGC
AGGACGAGCTTGGCAAGGTCATGATGGGCGTGGTCCGCCCGAGGGCAGAGCCATGACTTTTTTAGCCGCT
AAAACGGCCGGGGGGTGCGCGTGATTGCCAAGCACGTCCCCATGCGCTCCATCAAGAAGAGCGACTTCGC
GGAGCTGGTGAAGTACATCACCGACGAGCAAGGCAAGACCGAGCGCCTTTCCGACGCTCACCGGGCTGGT
TGCCCTCGCCGCTGGGCTGGCGGCCGTCTATGGCCCTGCAAACGCGCCAGAAACGCCGTCGAAGCCGTGT
GCGAGACACCGCGGCCGCCGGCGTTGTGGATACCTCGCGGAAAACTTGGCCCTCACTGACAGATGAGGGG
CGGACGTTGACACTTGAGGGGCCGACTCACCCGGCGCGGCGTTGACAGATGAGGGGCAGGCTCGATTTCG
GCCGGCGACGTGGAGCTGGCCAGCCTCGCAAATCGGCGAAAACGCCTGATTTTACGCGAGTTTCCCACAG
ATGATGTGGACAAGCCTGGGGATAAGTGCCCTGCGGTATTGACACTTGAGGGGCGCGACTACTGACAGAT
GAGGGGCGCGATCCTTGACACTTGAGGGGCAGAGTGCTGACAGATGAGGGGCGCACCTATTGACATTTGA
GGGGCTGTCCACAGGCAGAAAATCCAGCATTTGCAAGGGTTTCCGCCCGTTTTTCGGCCACCGCTAACCT
GTCTTTTAACCTGCTTTTAAACCAATATTTATAAACCTTGTTTTTAACCAGGGCTGCGCCCTGTGCGCGT
GACCGCGCACGCCGAAGGGGGGTGCCCCCCCTTCTCGAACCCTCCCGGCCCGCTAACGCGGGCCTCCCAT
CCCCCCAGGGGCTGCGCCCCTCGGCCGCGAACGGCCTCACCCCAAAAATGGCAGCGCTGGCAGTCCTTGC
CATTGCCGGGATCGGGGCAGTAACGGGATGGGCGATCAGCCCGAGCGCGACGCCCGGAAGCATTGACGTG
CCGCAGGTGCTGGCATCGACATTCAGCGACCAGG
