>Addgene plasmid #108186 | P16ΔS:GFP1–9 | depositor partial sequence | sequence record 204013 | GFP1-9
ATGAGAAAAGGAGAAGAACTTTTCACTGGAGTTGTCCCAATTCTTATTGAATTAGATGGTGATGTTAATG
GGCACAAATTTTTTGTCCGTGGAGAGGGTGAAGGTGATGCAACAATCGGAAAACTTAGCCTTAAATTTAT
TTGCACTACTGGAAAACTACCTGTTCCATGGCCAACACTTGTCACTACCCTTACCTATGGTGTTCAATGC
TTTTCAAGATACCCAGATCATATGAAGCGGCACGACTTCTTCAAGAGCGCCATGCCTGAGGGATACGTGC
AGGAGAGGACCATCTATTTCAAGGACGACGGGACTTACAAGACACGTGCTGAAGTCAAGTTTGAGGGAGA
CACCCTCGTCAACAGGATCGAGCTTAAGGGAATTGATTTCAAGGAGGACGGAAACATCCTCGGCCACAAG
TTGGAATACAACTTTAACTCCCACAAAGTATACATCACGGCCGACAAGCAAAATAACGGCATCAAAGCCA
ACTTCACAATTCGCCACAACGTTGAAGACGGCTCTGTGCAACTCGCTGATCATTATCAACAAAATACTCC
AATTGGCGATGGCCCTGTCCTTTTACCATAA
